>Addgene plasmid #41109 | pattB-3xFlag-Loqs-PB | addgene partial sequence | sequence record 56370 | dLoqs-R 5'-AACCTGGGCGGATATCTTCT-3'
CGGAGCACCCTTCACCGGACTACCACTGACGGCATTTCCATTGCCCAGGCCGACAAGGTTATTATAGTGC
CGCCGTGGAGCAAATCCCGTCTGGACAGGATTGGGGGACGCCTGCTGCGGCTGGATGTGGAGGTTCTGTA
GCTGCTGCGGCAAGCTGGAGCCGTGGAAATTCTCCTGGTCCATCTTGTCATCGTCATCCTTGTAATCGAT
GTCATGATCTTTATAATCACCGTCATGGTCTTTGTAGTCCATGGATCCTATAGCTAGCGGTGTTCTTGTT
TTGCACGGTTTTCGGGAGGATTCGGTGTGTATCTGTTTAAAATTTCGGGGTAATTGTTGTTTGAAAAATC
GATACATCACCGACGAATAGCGGGCGAAAAGTCCAGTTGACACTCTCGCCGAAATTCGGGGAGTACTCAC
GTTTGAATCGCGGTTTTAACTGTTTTTTATTTAATAATAATTTATTAATGGTTAGTTAATAATTCATTCT
TAAATAAAAAATACAGCAAAATCCAGACGCACACACGAATTGTATGTATTTTACTGATATTTGTGGTTGC
CAGACTTTTTTTGGATTGCCTACTTATTACACCCCCTACTCGTAGAGTAAATATGTTGAAATAAATGTAT
GTAACAGGTACAGAACATTTTTTTGTACAAATATATAATAAAATA
