>Addgene plasmid #41109 | pattB-3xFlag-Loqs-PB | addgene partial sequence | sequence record 56875 | dLoqs-F  5'-ATCGCCTGCTCGATACTCAA-3'
AGCGCTTGGCCGCCCACCGCATGTGGATGCGTCTGCAGGAGACTCCCATCGATTCGGGCAAAATCAGCGA
CAGCATCTGCGGCGAGTTGGAGGGCGAACCCCGCAGTAGTGAAAATTATTATGGTGAATTGAAAGATATC
TCTGTGCCGACACTGACCACGCAGCACAGTAACAAAGTATCCCAGTTCCATAAGACCCTAAAAAATGCAA
CGGGCAAAAAACTGCTTAAGTTACAGAAGACTTGCTTGAAGAACAACAAGATTGATTACATCAAGCTGCT
GGGCGAAATCGCCACGGAGAACCAGTTCGAGGTGACCTATGTGGACATAGAGGAGAAGACCTTCTCTGGC
CAGTTCCAGTGCCTGGTTCAACTGTCCACGCTGCCCGTTGGCGTTTGCCACGGCAGCGGACCAACAGCTG
CCGATGCCCAGCGGCATGCCGCCCAGAATGCCCTCGAGTACTTGAAGATCATGACCAAGA
