[The description below was written by a language model from this plasmid's Addgene catalogue record.]
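Description:
pattB-3xFlag-Loqs-PB is an insect expression plasmid built on the pattB backbone, a vector named for the attB attachment site used in phiC31 integrase-mediated, site-specific transgenesis in Drosophila. In that system, the attB sequence recombines with an attP landing site previously placed in the fly genome, so the transgene inserts at a defined chromosomal position. The backbone is recorded as about 8 kb and the complete plasmid as about 14 kb. It is propagated in E. coli under ampicillin selection. The copy number is listed as unknown, and no feature table is available, so the origin of replication, any fly transformation marker and other backbone elements cannot be confirmed from the record.

The payload is an insert of roughly 6 kb encoding the PB isoform of Loquacious (loqs, CG6866) from Drosophila melanogaster, cloned between NotI and KpnI sites that both remain intact. Loquacious is a double-stranded RNA-binding protein that partners with Dicer enzymes in small RNA biogenesis, and it is related to mammalian TRBP. The protein carries an N-terminal 3xFlag epitope tag, which allows detection and immunopurification with anti-Flag antibodies. The record does not state the promoter driving expression. The insert is large for a single coding sequence, so it may contain additional sequence, but the record does not describe its composition. The associated publication examines how Dicer partner proteins influence the length of mature miRNAs in flies and mammals. This is consistent with using the construct to express a single, tagged Loqs isoform in flies and study its specific contribution to miRNA processing.
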