Addgene plasmid #41109: pattB-3xFlag-Loqs-PB
Depositing lab: Phillip Zamore. Depositing organization: University of Massachusetts, Worcester. Publication: Dicer Partner Proteins Tune the Length of Mature miRNAs in Flies and Mammals. Fukunaga R, Han BW, Hung JH, Xu J, Weng Z, Zamore PD. Cell. 2012 Oct 9. pii: S0092-8674(12)01171-3. doi: 10.1016/j.cell.2012.09.027. PubMed 23063653.
Backbone
  Vector backbone: pattB
  Backbone size w/o insert (bp): 8000
  Total vector size (bp): 14000
  Vector type: Insect Expression
Growth in bacteria
  Bacterial resistance: Ampicillin, 100 μg/mL
  Growth temperature: 37°C
  Growth strain: Mach1
  Copy number: Unknown
Gene/Insert
  Gene/Insert name: Loquacious-PB
  Species: D. melanogaster (fly)
  Insert size (bp): 6000
  Entrez Gene: loqs (a.k.a. Dmel_CG6866, CG6866, Dmel\CG6866, LOQS, Loqs, Loqs-PD, LqPD, R3D1, R3D1-L, R3D1-S, TRBP, cg6866, dRax, loq, r3d1)
  Tag / fusion protein: 3xFlag (N terminal on insert)
  Cloning method: Restriction Enzyme; 5′ cloning site NotI (not destroyed); 3′ cloning site KpnI (not destroyed)
  Sequencing primers: 5′ unknown; 3′ unknown
Terms and licenses: Academic/Nonprofit Terms; Industry Terms: Not Available to Industry
How to cite: pattB-3xFlag-Loqs-PB was a gift from Phillip Zamore (Addgene plasmid # 41109 ; http://n2t.net/addgene:41109 ; RRID:Addgene_41109)
